Addgene plasmid #110607: pBTK601
Purpose: BTK assembled plasmid - encodes Cas9 with no targeting sgRNA (used with suicide plasmid for broad-host-range genome alteration)
Depositing lab: Jeffrey Barrick. Depositing organization: University of Texas at Austin. Publication: Genetic Engineering of Bee Gut Microbiome Bacteria with a Toolkit for Modular Assembly of Broad-Host-Range Plasmids. Leonard SP, Perutka J, Powell JE, Geng P, Richhart DD, Byrom M, Kar S, Davies BW, Ellington AD, Moran NA, Barrick JE. ACS Synth Biol. 2018 May 18;7(5):1279-1290. doi: 10.1021/acssynbio.7b00399. Epub 2018 Apr 13. PubMed 29608282.
Backbone
  Vector backbone: RSF1010
  Vector type: Synthetic Biology
Growth in bacteria
  Bacterial resistance: Spectinomycin, 50 μg/mL
  Growth temperature: 37°C
  Growth strain: DH5alpha
  Copy number: Low Copy
Gene/Insert
  Gene/Insert name: Cas9
  Species: Synthetic
  Cloning method: Gibson Cloning
Terms and licenses: Academic/Nonprofit Terms; Industry Terms: Not Available to Industry
How to cite: pBTK601 was a gift from Jeffrey Barrick (Addgene plasmid # 110607 ; http://n2t.net/addgene:110607 ; RRID:Addgene_110607)
