[The description below was written by a language model from this plasmid's Addgene catalogue record and pLannotate feature annotations shown in this document.]
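Description:
pBTK601 is a 12.3 kb broad-host-range bacterial plasmid assembled with the Bee Microbiome Toolkit (BTK) on an RSF1010 backbone. It replicates from the RSF1010 oriV, which depends on the plasmid-encoded RepA, RepB and RepC proteins rather than on host-specific factors. This lets it be maintained at low copy in diverse Gram-negative species as well as in E. coli. The backbone also carries the RSF1010 oriT together with mobB and mobC, so the plasmid can be mobilised by conjugation when transfer functions are supplied in trans. Selection is by spectinomycin through an aadA gene. Its upstream region is annotated with a class 1 integron Pc promoter fragment and a short remnant of a gentamicin resistance gene, and an rrnB T1 terminator lies beyond it.

The payload is Streptococcus pyogenes Cas9. It is followed by the native crRNA leader and a single CRISPR direct repeat, then the phage fd terminator. No spacer or guide sequence is annotated, consistent with the catalogue description of a Cas9 plasmid with no targeting sgRNA. The promoter driving Cas9 is not annotated in the feature table, and no tracrRNA is listed. Upstream of Cas9, two opposing T7 promoters flank a roughly 500 bp segment that the automated annotation matches to a chicken alpha-tubulin fragment. The record does not explain this segment, and the match may be an annotation artefact.

According to the record, the plasmid is used together with a suicide plasmid for broad-host-range genome alteration. It is the non-targeting member of the Cas9 set developed for engineering bee gut microbiome bacteria.
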