Features (pLannotate 1.2.2; 19 found; start..end, strand, type, name):
     26..44      +  promoter       T7 promoter: promoter for bacteriophage T7 RNA polymerase
     50..547     +  CDS            TBA1_CHICK (fragment): Experimental evidence at protein level: Swiss-Prot protein existence level 1. Tubulin is the major constituent of microtubules. It binds two moles of GTP, one at an exchangeable site on the beta chain and one at a non-exchangeable site on the alpha chain. From Gallus gallus (Chicken).
    551..569     -  promoter       T7 promoter: promoter for bacteriophage T7 RNA polymerase
    830..4936    +  CDS            Cas9: Cas9 (Csn1) endonuclease from the Streptococcus pyogenes Type II CRISPR/Cas system generates RNA-guided double strand breaks in DNA
   4957..5088    +  misc_feature   crRNA leader: crRNA leader sequence for the Streptococcus pyogenes CRISPR/Cas system
   5089..5124    +  repeat_region  DR: direct repeat for the Streptococcus pyogenes CRISPR/Cas system
   5140..5188    +  terminator     fd terminator (sequence withheld): central terminator from bacteriophage fd (Otsuka and Kunisawa, 1982)
   5248..5291    -  terminator     rrnB T1 terminator: Escherichia coli rrnB; transcription terminator T1 from the E. coli rrnB gene
   5404..6192    -  CDS            aadA: S3AD_ECOLX - Experimental evidence at protein level: Swiss-Prot protein existence level 1. Mediates bacterial resistance to the antibiotics streptomycin and spectinomycin. From Escherichia coli.
   6199..6255    -  CDS            GmR (fragment): gentamycin acetyltransferase; aacC1; confers resistance to gentamycin
   6431..6454    -  promoter       Pc promoter (fragment): intI1 (promoter lies within the coding sequence); class 1 integron promoter
   6572..7423    -  CDS            RSF1010 RepC (fragment): replication protein C of the broad-host-range plasmid RSF1010 (Scholz et al., 1989); repC
   7410..8249    -  CDS            RSF1010 RepA: replication protein A of the broad-host-range plasmid RSF1010 (Scholz et al., 1989); repA
   8241..8315    -  ncRNA          Plasmid R1162: Accession: RF00043 - R1162-like plasmid antisense RNA
   8760..9731    -  CDS            RSF1010 RepB: replication protein B of the broad-host-range plasmid RSF1010 (Scholz et al., 1989); repB
   9731..10141   -  CDS            mobB: MOBB2_ECOLX - Protein predicted: Swiss-Prot protein existence level 4. This protein is essential to promote the specific transfer of the plasmid in the presence of conjugative plasmids. From Escherichia coli.
  10970..11057   -  oriT           RSF1010 oriT: origin of transfer of the broad-host-range plasmid RSF1010 (Scholz et al., 1989)
  11088..11369   +  CDS            mobC: MOBC_ECOLX - Protein predicted: Swiss-Prot protein existence level 4. This protein is essential to promote the specific transfer of the plasmid in the presence of conjugative plasmids. From Escherichia coli.
  11399..11793   +  rep_origin     RSF1010 oriV: replication origin of the broad-host-range plasmid RSF1010; requires the RSF1010 RepA/B/C proteins for replication (Scholz et al., 1989)
>Addgene plasmid #110607 | pBTK601 | addgene full sequence | sequence record 215544 | Addgene NGS Result
ACGTAAATCAGGTGAAACTGACCGATAATACGACTCACTATAGGTATGAACTAATTTAGTACCCTATCCA
AGAATTCATTTCCCATTGGTTACCTATGCGCCAGTCATTTCCGCTGAAAAAGCGTATCACGAACAACTTT
CTGTAGCGGAAATCACGAATGCTTGCTTCGAACCGGCTAATCAGATGGTAAAATGCGATCCTCGTCATGG
AAAATATATGGCGTGTTGTATGCTGTACAGAGGAGATGTTGTACCTAAGGATGTTAATGCAGCCATTGCA
ACTATCAAGACTAAGCGCACCATTCAATTTGTCGATTGGTGCCCAACTGGATTCAAAGTTGGCATTAATT
ATCAACCACCTACTGTTGTACCAGGTGGTGATCTTGCTAAAGTACAACGAGCTGTTTGCATGTTATCCAA
TACTACTGCTATCGCAGAAGCTTGGGCCAGACTTGACCATAAATTTGATTTAATGTACGCTAAGAGAGCA
TTTGTACACTGGTACGTCGGTGAGGGTATGGAGGAAGGTGAGTTCTCCGAAGCACGATCCCCTATAGTGA
GTCGTATTAGTAATCGTTAATCCGCAAATAACGTAAAAACCCGCTTCGGCGGGTTTTTTTATGGGGGGAG
TTTAGGGAAAGAGCATTTGTCAGCTGCCAAACCAGATGTCAACACAGCTACCTGATCCTTCAACTCAGCA
AAAGTTCGATTTATTCAACAAAGCCACGTTGTGTCTCAAAATCTCTGATGTTACATTGCACAAGATAAAA
ATATATCATCATGAACAATAAAACTGTCTGCTTACATAAACAGTAATACAAGGGGTGTTATGGATAAGAA
ATACTCAATAGGCTTAGATATCGGCACAAATAGCGTCGGATGGGCGGTGATCACTGATGAATATAAGGTT
CCGTCTAAAAAGTTCAAGGTTCTGGGAAATACAGACCGCCACAGTATCAAAAAAAATCTTATAGGGGCTC
TTTTATTTGACAGTGGAGAGACAGCGGAAGCGACTCGTCATAAACGGACAGCTCGTAGAAGGTATACACG
TCGGAAGAATCGTATTTGTTATCTACAGGAGATTTTTTCAAATGAGATGGCGAAAGTAGATGATAGTTTC
TTTCATCGACTTGAAGAGTCTTTTTTGGTGGAAGAAGACAAGAAGCATGAACGTCATCCTATTTTTGGAA
ATATAGTAGATGAAGTTGCTTATCATGAGAAATATCCAACTATCTATCATCTGCGAAAAAAATTGGTAGA
TTCTACTGATAAAGCGGATTTGCGCTTAATCTATTTGGCCTTAGCGCATATGATTAAGTTTCGTGGTCAT
TTTTTGATTGAGGGAGATTTAAATCCTGATAATAGTGATGTGGACAAACTATTTATCCAGTTGGTACAAA
CCTACAATCAATTATTTGAAGAAAACCCTATTAACGCAAGTGGAGTAGATGCTAAAGCGATTCTTTCTGC
ACGATTGAGTAAATCAAGACGATTAGAAAATCTCATTGCTCAGCTCCCCGGTGAGAAGAAAAATGGCTTA
TTTGGGAATCTCATTGCTTTGTCATTGGGTTTGACCCCTAATTTTAAATCAAATTTTGATTTGGCAGAAG
ATGCTAAATTACAGCTTTCAAAAGATACTTACGATGATGATTTAGATAATTTATTGGCGCAAATTGGAGA
TCAATATGCTGATTTGTTTTTGGCAGCTAAGAATTTATCAGATGCTATTTTACTTTCAGATATCCTAAGA
GTAAATACTGAAATAACTAAGGCTCCCCTATCAGCTTCAATGATTAAACGCTACGATGAACATCATCAAG
ACTTGACTCTTTTAAAAGCTTTAGTTCGACAACAACTTCCAGAAAAGTATAAAGAAATCTTTTTTGATCA
ATCAAAAAACGGATATGCAGGTTATATTGATGGGGGAGCTAGCCAAGAAGAATTTTATAAATTTATCAAA
CCAATTTTAGAAAAAATGGATGGTACTGAGGAATTATTGGTGAAACTAAATCGTGAAGATTTGCTGCGCA
AGCAACGGACCTTTGACAACGGCTCTATTCCCCATCAAATTCACTTGGGTGAGCTGCATGCTATTTTGAG
AAGACAAGAAGACTTTTATCCATTTTTAAAAGACAATCGTGAGAAGATTGAAAAAATCTTGACTTTTCGA
ATTCCTTATTATGTTGGTCCATTGGCGCGTGGCAATAGTCGTTTTGCATGGATGACTCGGAAGTCTGAAG
AAACAATTACCCCATGGAATTTTGAAGAAGTTGTCGATAAAGGTGCTTCAGCTCAATCATTTATTGAACG
CATGACAAACTTTGATAAAAATCTTCCAAATGAAAAAGTACTACCAAAACATAGTTTGCTTTATGAGTAT
TTTACGGTTTATAACGAATTGACAAAGGTCAAATATGTTACTGAAGGAATGCGAAAACCAGCATTTCTTT
CAGGTGAACAGAAGAAAGCCATTGTCGATTTACTCTTCAAAACAAATCGAAAAGTAACCGTTAAGCAATT
AAAAGAAGATTATTTCAAAAAAATAGAATGTTTTGATAGTGTTGAAATTTCAGGAGTTGAAGATAGATTT
AATGCTTCATTAGGTACCTACCATGATTTGCTAAAAATTATTAAAGATAAAGATTTTTTGGATAATGAAG
AAAATGAAGATATCTTAGAGGATATTGTTTTAACATTGACCTTATTTGAAGATAGGGAGATGATTGAGGA
AAGACTTAAAACATATGCTCACCTCTTTGATGATAAGGTGATGAAACAGCTTAAACGTCGCCGTTATACT
GGTTGGGGACGTTTGTCTCGAAAATTGATTAATGGTATTAGGGATAAGCAATCTGGCAAAACAATATTAG
ATTTTTTGAAATCAGATGGTTTTGCCAATCGCAATTTTATGCAGCTGATCCATGATGATAGTTTGACATT
TAAAGAAGACATTCAAAAAGCACAAGTGTCTGGACAAGGCGATAGTTTACATGAACATATTGCAAATTTA
GCTGGTAGCCCTGCTATTAAAAAAGGTATTTTACAGACTGTAAAAGTTGTTGATGAATTGGTCAAAGTAA
TGGGGCGGCATAAGCCAGAAAATATCGTTATTGAAATGGCACGTGAAAATCAGACAACTCAAAAGGGCCA
GAAAAATTCGCGAGAGCGTATGAAACGAATCGAAGAAGGTATCAAAGAATTAGGAAGTCAGATTCTTAAA
GAGCATCCTGTTGAAAATACTCAATTGCAAAATGAAAAGCTCTATCTCTATTATCTCCAAAATGGAAGAG
ACATGTATGTGGACCAAGAATTAGATATTAATCGTTTAAGTGATTATGATGTCGATCACATTGTTCCACA
AAGTTTCCTTAAAGACGATTCAATAGACAATAAGGTCTTAACGCGTTCTGATAAAAATCGTGGTAAATCG
GATAACGTTCCAAGTGAAGAAGTAGTCAAAAAGATGAAAAACTATTGGAGACAACTTCTAAACGCCAAGT
TAATCACTCAACGTAAGTTTGATAATTTAACGAAAGCTGAACGTGGAGGTTTGAGTGAACTTGATAAAGC
TGGTTTTATCAAACGCCAATTGGTTGAAACTCGCCAAATCACTAAGCATGTGGCACAAATTTTGGATAGT
CGCATGAATACTAAATACGATGAAAATGATAAACTTATTCGAGAGGTTAAAGTGATTACCTTAAAATCTA
AATTAGTTTCTGACTTCCGAAAAGATTTCCAATTCTATAAAGTACGTGAGATTAACAATTACCATCATGC
CCATGATGCGTATCTAAATGCCGTCGTTGGAACTGCTTTGATTAAGAAATATCCAAAACTTGAATCGGAG
TTTGTCTATGGTGATTATAAAGTTTATGATGTTCGTAAAATGATTGCTAAGTCTGAGCAAGAAATAGGCA
AAGCAACCGCAAAATATTTCTTTTACTCTAATATCATGAACTTCTTCAAAACAGAAATTACACTTGCAAA
TGGAGAGATTCGCAAACGCCCTCTAATCGAAACTAATGGGGAAACTGGAGAAATTGTCTGGGATAAAGGG
CGAGATTTTGCCACAGTGCGCAAAGTATTGTCCATGCCCCAAGTCAATATTGTCAAGAAAACAGAAGTAC
AGACAGGCGGATTCTCCAAGGAGTCAATTTTACCAAAAAGAAATTCGGACAAGCTTATTGCTCGTAAAAA
AGACTGGGATCCAAAAAAATATGGTGGTTTTGATAGTCCAACGGTAGCTTATTCAGTCCTAGTGGTTGCT
AAGGTGGAAAAAGGGAAATCGAAGAAGTTAAAATCCGTTAAAGAGTTACTAGGGATCACAATTATGGAAA
GAAGTTCCTTTGAAAAAAATCCGATTGACTTTTTAGAAGCTAAAGGATATAAGGAAGTTAAAAAAGACTT
AATCATTAAACTACCTAAATATAGTCTTTTTGAGTTAGAAAACGGTCGTAAACGGATGCTGGCTAGTGCC
GGAGAATTACAAAAAGGAAATGAGCTGGCTCTGCCAAGCAAATATGTGAATTTTTTATATTTAGCTAGTC
ATTATGAAAAGTTGAAGGGTAGTCCAGAAGATAACGAACAAAAACAATTGTTTGTGGAGCAGCATAAGCA
TTATTTAGATGAGATTATTGAGCAAATCAGTGAATTTTCTAAGCGTGTTATTTTAGCAGATGCCAATTTA
GATAAAGTTCTTAGTGCATATAACAAACATAGAGACAAACCAATACGTGAACAAGCAGAAAATATTATTC
ATTTATTTACGTTGACGAATCTTGGAGCTCCCGCTGCTTTTAAATATTTTGATACAACAATTGATCGTAA
ACGATATACGTCTACAAAAGAAGTTTTAGATGCCACTCTTATCCATCAATCCATCACTGGTCTTTATGAA
ACACGCATTGATTTGAGTCAGCTAGGAGGTGACTGAAGTATATTTTAGATGAAGATTATTTCTTAATAAC
TAAAAATATGGTATAATACTCTTAATAAATGCAGTAATACAGGGGCTTTTCAAGACTGAAGTCTAGCTGA
GACAAATAGTGCGATTACGAAATTTTTTAGACAAAAATAGTCTACGAGGTTTTAGAGCTATGCTGTTTTG
AATGGTCCCAAAAC
[68 nt withheld, positions 5125-5192]
ATGAAGAAATTATTATTTGATGATCAGATAGCGGCGGGGAACTGCCAGACATCAAATAAAACAAAAGGCT
CAGTCGGAAGACTGGGCCTTTTGTTTTATCTGTTGTTTGTCGGTGAACACTCTCCCGGCTGAGCAGTTAC
AGAGATGTTACGAACCCCCAGGACATCCGAGAATGCGAGGCGATGGAGGGTACAACCCGAGCGGCCGCTT
ATTTGCCGACTACCTTGGTGATCTCGCCTTTCACGTAGTGGACAAATTCTTCCAACTGATCTGCGCGCGA
GGCCAAGCGATCTTCTTCTTGTCCAAGATAAGCCTGTCTAGCTTCAAGTATGACGGGCTGATACTGGGCC
GGCAGGCGCTCCATTGCCCAGTCGGCAGCGACATCCTTCGGCGCGATTTTGCCGGTTACTGCGCTGTACC
AAATGCGGGACAACGTAAGCACTACATTTCGCTCATCGCCAGCCCAGTCGGGCGGCGAGTTCCATAGCGT
TAAGGTTTCATTTAGCGCCTCAAATAGATCCTGTTCAGGAACCGGATCAAAGAGTTCCTCCGCCGCTGGA
CCTACCAAGGCAACGCTATGTTCTCTTGCTTTTGTCAGCAAGATAGCCAGATCAATGTCGATCGTGGCTG
GCTCGAAGATACCCGCAAGAATGTCATTGCGCTGCCATTCTCCAAATTGCAGTTCGCGCTTAGCTGGATA
ACGCCACGGAATGATGTCGTCGTGCACAACAATGGTGACTTCTACAGCGCGGAGAATCTCGCTCTCTCCA
GGGGAAGCCGAAGTTTCCAAAAGGTCGTTGATCAAAGCTCGCCGCGTTGTTTCATCAAGCCTTACGGTCA
CCGTAACCAGCAAATCAATATCACTGTGTGGCTTCAGGCCGCCATCCACTGCGGAGCCGTACAAATGTAC
GGCCAGCAACGTCGGTTCGAGATGGCGCTCGATGACGCCAACTACCTCTGATAGTTGAGTCGATACTTCG
GCGATCACCGCTTCCCTCATAATGTTTAACTTTGTTTTAGGGCGACTGCCCTGCTGCGTAACATCGTTGC
TGCTCCATAACATCAAACATCGACCCACGGCGTAACGCGCTTGCTGCTTGGATGCCCGAGGCATAGACTG
TACCCCAAAAAAACAGTCATAACAAGCCATGAAAACCGCCACTGCGCCGTTACCACCGCTGCGTTCGGTC
AAGGTTCTGGACCAGTTGCGTGAGCGCATACGCTACTTGCATTACAGCTTACGAACCGAACAGGCTTATG
TCCACTGGGTTCGTGCCTTCATCCGTTTCCACGGTGTGCGTCACCCGGCAACCTTGGGTAGCAGCGAAGT
CGAGGCATTTCTGTCCTGGCTGGTCATGACCAAAATCCCTTAACGTGAGTCAGCCTGCCGCCTTGGGCCG
GGTGATGTCGTACTTGCCCGCCGCGAACTCGGTTACCGTCCAGCCCAGCGCGACCAGCTCCGGCAACGCC
TCGCGCACCCGCTGGCGGCGCTTGCGCATGGTCGAACCACTGGCCTCTGACGGCCAGACATAGCCGCACA
AGGTATCTATGGAAGCCTTGCCGGTTTTGCCGGGGTCGATCCAGCCACACAGCCGCTGGTGCAGCAGGCG
GGCGGTTTCGCTGTCCAGCGCCCGCACCTCGTCCATGCTGATGCGCACATGCTGGCCGCCACCCATGACG
GCCTGCGCGATCAAGGGGTTCAGGGCCACGTACAGGCGCCCGTCCGCCTCGTCGCTGGCGTACTCCGACA
GCAGCCGAAACCCCTGCCGCTTGCGGCCATTCTGGGCGATGATGGATACCTTCCAAAGGCGCTCGATGCA
GTCCTGTATGTGCTTGAGCGCCCCACCACTATCGACCTCTGCCCCGATTTCCTTTGCCAGCGCCCGATAG
CTACCTTTGACCACCATGGCATCAGCGGTGACGGCCTCCCACTTGGGTTCCAGGAACAGCCGGAGCTGCC
GTCCGCCTTCGGTCTTGGGTTCCGGGCCAAGCACTAGGCCATTAGGCCCAGCCATGGCCACCAGCCCTTG
CAGGATGCGCAGATCATCAGCGCCCAGCGGCTCCGGGCCGCTGAACTCGATCCGCTTGCCGTCGCCGTAG
TCATACGTCACGTCCAGCTTGCTGCGCTTGCGCTCGCCCCGCTTGAGGGCACGGAACAGGCCGGGGGCCA
GACAGTGCGCCGGGTCGTGCCGGACGTGGCTGAGGCTGTGCTTGTTCTTAGGCTTCACCACGGGGCACCC
CCTTGCTCTTGCGCTGCCTCTCCAGCACGGCGGGCTTGAGCACCCCGCCGTCATGCCGCCTGAACCACCG
ATCAGCGAACGGTGCGCCATAGTTGGCCTTGCTCACACCGAAGCGGACGAAGAACCGGCGCTGGTCGTCG
TCCACACCCCATTCCTCGGCCTCGGCGCTGGTCATGCTCGACAGGTAGGACTGCCAGCGGATGTTATCGA
CCAGTACCGAGCTGCCCCGGCTGGCCTGCTGCTGGTCGCCTGCGCCCATCATGGCCGCGCCCTTGCTGGC
ATGGTGCAGGAACACGATAGAGCACCCGGTATCGGCGGCGATGGCCTCCATGCGACCGATGACCTGGGCC
ATGGGGCCGCTGGCGTTTTCTTCCTCGATGTGGAACCGGCGCAGCGTGTCCAGCACCATCAGGCGGCGGC
CCTCGGCGGCGCGCTTGAGGCCGTCGAACCACTCCGGGGCCATGATGTTGGGCAGGCTGCCGATCAGCGG
CTGGATCAGCAGGCCGTCAGCCACGGCTTGCCGTTCCTCGGCGCTGAGGTGCGCCCCAAGGGCGTGCAGG
CGGTGATGAATGGCGGTGGGCGGGTCTTCGGCGGGCAGGTAGATCACCGGGCCGGTGGGCAGTTCGCCCA
CCTCCAGCAGATCCGGCCCGCCTGCAATCTGTGCGGCCAGTTGCAGGGCCAGCATGGATTTACCGGCACC
ACCGGGCGACACCAGCGCCCCGACCGTACCGGCCACCATGTTGGGCAAAACGTAGTCCAGCGGTGGCGGC
GCTGCTGCGAACGCCTCCAGAATATTGATAGGCTTATGGGTAGCCATTGATTGCCTCCTTTGCAGGCAGT
TGGTGGTTAGGCGCTGGCGGGGTCACTACCCCCGCCCTGCGCCGCTCTGAGTTCTTCCAGGCACTCGCGC
AGCGCCTCGTATTCGTCGTCGGTCAGCCAGAACTTGCGCTGACGCATCCCTTTGGCCTTCATGCGCTCGG
CATATCGCGCTTGGCGTACAGCGTCAGGGCTGGCCAGCAGGTCGCCGGTCTGCTTGTCCTTTTGGTCTTT
CATATCAGTCACCGAGAAACTTGCCGGGGCCGAAAGGCTTGTCTTCGCGGAACAAGGACAAGGTGCAGCC
GTCAAGGTTAAGGCTGGCCATATCAGCGACTGAAAAGCGGCCAGCCTCGGCCTTGTTTGACGTATAACCA
AAGCCACCGGGCAACCAATAGCCCTTGTCACTTTTGATCAGGTAGACCGACCCTGAAGCGCTTTTTTCGT
ATTCCATAAAACCCCCTTCTGTGCGTGAGTACTCATAGTATAACAGGCGTGAGTACCAACGCAAGCACTA
CATGCTGAAATCTGGCCCGCCCCTGTCCATGCCTCGCTGGCGGGGTGCCGGTGCCCGTGCCAGCTCGGCC
CGCGCAAGCTGGACGCTGGGCAGACCCATGACCTTGCTGACGGTGCGCTCGATGTAATCCGCTTCGTGGC
CGGGCTTGCGCTCTGCCAGCGCTGGGCTGGCCTCGGCCATGGCCTTGCCGATTTCCTCGGCACTGCGGCC
CCGGCTGGCCAGCTTCTGCGCGGCGATAAAGTCGCACTTGCTGAGGTCATCACCGAAGCGCTTGACCAGC
CCGGCCATCTCGCTGCGGTACTCGTCCAGCGCCGTGCGCCGGTGGCGGCTAAGCTGCCGCTCGGGCAGTT
CGAGGCTGGCCAGCCTGCGGGCCTTCTCCTGCTGCCGCTGGGCCTGCTCGATCTGCTGGCCAGCCTGCTG
CACCAGCGCCGGGCCAGCGGTGGCGGTCTTGCCCTTGGATTCACGCAGCAGCACCCACGGCTGATAACCG
GCGCGGGTGGTGTGCTTGTCCTTGCGGTTGGTGAAGCCCGCCAAGCGGCCATAGTGGCGGCTGTCGGCGC
TGGCCGGGTCGGCGTCGTACTCGCTGGCCAGCGTCCGGGCAATCTGCCCCCGAAGTTCACCGCCTGCGGC
GTCGGCCACCTTGACCCATGCCTGATAGTTCTTCGGGCTGGTTTCCACTACCAGGGCAGGCTCCCGGCCC
TCGGCTTTCATGTCATCCAGGTCAAACTCGCTGAGGTCGTCCACCAGCACCAGACCATGCCGCTCCTGCT
CGGCGGGCCTGATATACACGTCATTGCCCTGGGCATTCATCCGCTTGAGCCATGGCGTGTTCTGGAGCAC
TTCGGCGGCTGACCATTCCCGGTTCATCATCTGGCCGGTGGTGGCGTCCCTGACGCCGATATCGAAGCGC
TCACAGCCCATGGCCTTGAGCTGTCGGCCTATGGCCTGCAAAGTCCTGTCGTTCTTCATCGGGCCACCAA
GCGCAGCCAGATCGAGCCGTCCTCGGTTGTCAGTGGCGTCAGGTCGAGCAAGAGCAACGATGCGATCAGC
AGCACCACCGTAGGCATCATGGAAGCCAGCATCACGGTTAGCCATAGCTTCCAGTGCCACCCCCGCGACG
CGCTCCGGGCGCTCTGCGCGGCGCTGCTCACCTCGGCGGCTACCTCCCGCAACTCTTTGGCCAGCTCCAC
CCATGCCGCCCCTGTCTGGCGCTGGGCTTTCAGCCACTCCGCCGCCTGCGCCTCGCTGGCCTGCTGGGTC
TGGCTCATGACCTGCCGGGCTTCGTCGGCCAGTGTCGCCATGCTCTGGGCCAGCGGTTCGATCTGCTCCG
CTAACTCGTTGATGCCTCTGGATTTCTTCACTCTGTCGATTGCGTTCATGGTCTATTGCCTCCCGGTATT
CCTGTAAGTCGATGATCTGGGCGTTGGCGGTGTCGATGTTCAGGGCCACGTCTGCCCGGTCGGTGCGGAT
GCCCCGGCCTTCCATCTCCACCACGTTCGGCCCCAGGTGAACACCGGGCAGGCGCTCGATGCCCTGCGCC
TCAAGTGTTCTGTGGTCAATGCGGGCGTCGTGGCCAGCCCGCTCTAATGCCCGGTTGGCATGGTCGGCCC
ATGCCTCGCGGGTCTGCTCAAGCCATGCCTTGGGCTTGAGCGCTTCGGTCTTCTGTGCCCCGCCCTTCTC
CGGGGTCTTGCCGTTGTACCGCTTGAACCACTGAGCGGCGGGCCGCTCGATGCCGTCATTGATCCGCTCG
GAGATCATCAGGTGGCAGTGCGGGTTCTCGCCGCCACCGGCATGGATGGCCAGCGTATACGGCAGGCGCT
CGGCACCGGTCAGGTGCTGGGCGAACTCGGACGCCAGCGCCTTCTGCTGGTCGAGGGTCAGCTCGACCGG
CAGGGCAAATTCGACCTCCTTGAACAGCCGCCCATTGGCGCGTTCATACAGGTCGGCAGCATCCCAGTAG
TCGGCGGGCCGCTCGACGAACTCCGGCATGTGCCCGGATTCGGCGTGCAAGACTTCATCCATGTCGCGGG
CATACTTGCCTTCGCGCTGGATGTAGTCGGCCTTGGCCCTGGCCGATTGGCCGCCCGACCTGCTGCCGGT
TTTCGCCGTAAGGTGATAAATCGCCATGCTGCCTCGCTGTTGCTTTTGCTTTTCGGCTCCATGCAATGGC
CCTCGGAGAGCGCACCGCCCGAAGGGTGGCCGTTAGGCCAGTTTCTCGAAGAGAAACCGGTAAGTGCGCC
CTCCCCTACAAAGTAGGGTCGGGATTGCCGCCGCTGTGCCTCCATGATAGCCTACGAGACAGCACATTAA
CAATGGGGTGTCAAGATGGTTAAGGGGAGCAACAAGGCGGCGGATCGGCTGGCCAAGCTCGAAGAACAAC
GAGCGCGAATCAATGCCGAAATTCAGCGGGTGCGGGCAAGGGAACAGCAGCAAGAGCGCAAGAACGAAAC
AAGGCGCAAGGTGCTGGTGGGGGCCATGATTTTGGCCAAGGTGAACAGCAGCGAGTGGCCGGAGGATCGG
CTCATGGCGGCAATGGATGCGTACCTTGAACGCGACCACGACCGCGCCTTGTTCGGTCTGCCGCCACGCC
AGAAGGATGAGCCGGGCTGAATGATCGACCGAGACAGGCCCTGCGGGGCTGCACACGCGCCCCCACCCTT
CGGGTAGGGGGAAAGGCCGCTAAAGCGGCTAAAAGCGCTCCAGCGTATTTCTGCGGGGTTTGGTGTGGGG
TTTAGCGGGCTTTGCCCGCCTTTCCCCCTGCCGCGCAGCGGTGGGGCGGTGTGTAGCCTAGCGCAGCGAA
TAGACCAGCTATCCGGCCTCTGGCCGGGCATATTGGGCAAGGGCAGCAGCGCCCCACAAGGGCGCTGATA
ACCGCGCCTAGTGGATTATTCTTAGATAATCATGGATGGATTTTTCCAACACCCCGCCAGCCCCCGCCCC
TGCTGGGTTTGCAGGTTTGGGGGCGTGACAGTTATTGCAGGGGTTCGTGACAGTTATTGCAGGGGGGCGT
GACAGTTATTGCAGGGGTTCGTGACAGTTAGTACGGGAGTGACGGGCACTGGCTGGCAATGTCTAGCAAC
GGCAGGCATTTCGGCTGAGGGTAAAAGAACTTTCCGCTAAGCGATAGACTGTATGTAAACACAGTATTGC
AAGGACGCGGAACATGCCTCATGTGGCGGCCAGGACGGCCAGCCGGGATCGGGATACTGGTCGTTACCAG
AGCCACCGACCCGAGCAAACCCTTCTCTATCAGATCGTTGACGAGTATTACCCGGCATTCGCTGCGCTTA
TGGCAGAGCAGGGAAAGGAATTGCCGGGCTATGTGCAACGGGAATTTGAAGAATTTCTCCAATGCGGGCG
GCTGGAGCATGGCTTTCTACGGGTTCGCTGCGAGTCTTGCCACGCCGAGCACCTGGTCGCTTTCAGAAAT
CAATCTAAAGTATATATGAGTAAACTTGGTCTGACAGGCCCCTGAATTCGCATCTAGACTGAACTGGCCG
ATAATTGCAGACGAACGGACAGTCATTCATCTTTCTGCCCCTCCAAAAGCAAAAACCCGCCGAAGCGGGT
TTTT
